>Addgene plasmid #194338 | pCS2- mRuby-Rab35 | addgene full sequence | sequence record 382139 | Addgene NGS Result
CGCCATTCTGCCTGGGGACGTCGGAGCAAGCTTGATTTAGGTGACACTATAGAATACAAGCTACTTGTTC
TTTTTGCAGCCGCTAGAGCCACCATGGTGTCTAAGGGCGAAGAGCTGATCAAGGAAAATATGCGTATGAA
GGTGGTCATGGAAGGTTCGGTCAACGGCCACCAATTCAAATGCACAGGTGAAGGAGAAGGCAATCCGTAC
ATGGGAACTCAAACCATGAGGATCAAAGTCATCGAGGGAGGACCCCTGCCATTTGCCTTTGACATTCTTG
CCACGTCGTTCATGTATGGCAGCCGTACTTTTATCAAGTACCCGAAAGGCATTCCTGATTTCTTTAAACA
GTCCTTTCCTGAGGGTTTTACTTGGGAAAGAGTTACGAGATACGAAGATGGTGGAGTCGTCACCGTCATG
CAGGACACCAGCCTTGAGGATGGCTGTCTCGTTTACCACGTCCAAGTCAGAGGGGTAAACTTTCCCTCCA
ATGGTCCCGTGATGCAGAAGAAGACCAAGGGTTGGGAGCCTAATACAGAGATGATGTATCCAGCAGATGG
TGGTCTGAGGGGATACACTCATATGGCACTGAAAGTTGATGGTGGTGGCCATCTGTCTTGCTCTTTCGTA
ACAACTTACAGGTCAAAAAAGACCGTCGGGAACATCAAGATGCCCGGTATCCATGCCGTTGATCACCGCC
TGGAAAGGTTAGAGGAAAGTGACAATGAAATGTTCGTAGTACAACGCGAACACGCAGTTGCCAAGTTCGC
CGGGCTTGGTGGTGGGATGGACGAGCTGTACAAGCGAGCTCAAGCTTCGATGGCCCGGGACTACGACCAC
CTCTTCAAGCTGCTCATCATCGGCGACAGCGGTGTGGGCAAGAGCAGTTTACTGTTGCGTTTTGCAGACA
ACACTTTCTCAGGCAGCTACATCACCACGATCGGAGTGGATTTCAAGATCCGGACCGTGGAGATCAACGG
GGAGAAGGTGAAGCTGCAGATCTGGGACACAGCGGGGCAGGAGCGCTTCCGCACCATCACCTCCACGTAT
TATCGGGGGACCCACGGGGTCATTGTGGTTTACGACGTCACCAGTGCCGAGTCCTTTGTCAACGTCAAGC
GGTGGCTTCACGAAATCAACCAGAACTGTGATGATGTGTGCCGAATATTAGTGGGTAATAAGAATGACGA
CCCTGAGCGGAAGGTGGTGGAGACGGAAGATGCCTACAAATTCGCCGGGCAGATGGGCATCCAGTTGTTC
GAGACCAGCGCCAAGGAGAATGTCAACGTGGAAGAGATGTTCAACTGCATCACGGAGCTGGTCCTCCGAG
CAAAGAAAGACAACCTGGCAAAACAGCAGCAGCAACAACAGAACGATGTGGTGAAGCTCACGAAGAACAG
TAAACGAAAGAAACGCTGCTGCTAAGAATTCTGCAGTCGAAACTATAGTGAGTCGTATTACGTAGATCCA
GACATGATAAGATACATTGATGAGTTTGGACAAACCACAACTAGAATGCAGTGAAAAAAATGCTTTATTT
GTGAAATTTGTGATGCTATTGCTTTATTTGTAACCATTATAAGCTGCAATAAACAAGTTAACAACAACAA
TTGCATTCATTTTATGTTTCAGGTTCAGGGGGAGGTGTGGGAGGTTTTTTAATTCGCGGCCGCGGCGCCA
ATGCATTGGGCCCGGTACCCAGCTTTTGTTCCCTTTAGTGAGGGTTAATTGCGCGCTTGGCGTAATCATG
GTCATAGCTGTTTCCTGTGTGAAATTGTTATCCGCTCACAATTCCACACAACATACGAGCCGGGAGCATA
AAGTGTAAAGCCTGGGGTGCCTAATGAGTGAGCTAACTCACATTAATTGCGTTGCGCTCACTGCCCGCTT
TCCAGTCGGGAAACCTGTCGTGCCAGCTGCATTAATGAATCGGCCAACGCGCGGGGAGAGGCGGTTTGCG
TATTGGGCGCTCTTCCGCTTCCTCGCTCACTGACTCGCTGCGCTCGGTCGTTCGGCTGCGGCGAGCGGTA
TCAGCTCACTCAAAGGCGGTAATACGGTTATCCACAGAATCAGGGGATAACGCAGGAAAGAACATGTGAG
CAAAAGGCCAGCAAAAGGCCAGGAACCGTAAAAAGGCCGCGTTGCTGGCGTTTTTCCATAGGCTCCGCCC
CCCTGACGAGCATCACAAAAATCGACGCTCAAGTCAGAGGTGGCGAAACCCGACAGGACTATAAAGATAC
CAGGCGTTTCCCCCTGGAAGCTCCCTCGTGCGCTCTCCTGTTCCGACCCTGCCGCTTACCGGATACCTGT
CCGCCTTTCTCCCTTCGGGAAGCGTGGCGCTTTCTCATAGCTCACGCTGTAGGTATCTCAGTTCGGTGTA
GGTCGTTCGCTCCAAGCTGGGCTGTGTGCACGAACCCCCCGTTCAGCCCGACCGCTGCGCCTTATCCGGT
AACTATCGTCTTGAGTCCAACCCGGTAAGACACGACTTATCGCCACTGGCAGCAGCCACTGGTAACAGGA
TTAGCAGAGCGAGGTATGTAGGCGGTGCTACAGAGTTCTTGAAGTGGTGGCCTAACTACGGCTACACTAG
AAGAACAGTATTTGGTATCTGCGCTCTGCTGAAGCCAGTTACCTTCGGAAAAAGAGTTGGTAGCTCTTGA
TCCGGCAAACAAACCACCGCTGGTAGCGGTGGTTTTTTTGTTTGCAAGCAGCAGATTACGCGCAGAAAAA
AAGGATCTCAAGAAGATCCTTTGATCTTTTCTACGGGGTCTGACGCTCAGTGGAACGAAAACTCACGTTA
AGGGATTTTGGTCATGAGATTATCAAAAAGGATCTTCACCTAGATCCTTTTAAATTAAAAATGAAGTTTT
AAATCAATCTAAAGTATATATGAGTAAACTTGGTCTGACAGTTACCAATGCTTAATCAGTGAGGCACCTA
TCTCAGCGATCTGTCTATTTCGTTCATCCATAGTTGCCTGACTCCCCGTCGTGTAGATAACTACGATACG
GGAGGGCTTACCATCTGGCCCCAGTGCTGCAATGATACCGCGAGACCCACGCTCACCGGCTCCAGATTTA
TCAGCAATAAACCAGCCAGCCGGAAGGGCCGAGCGCAGAAGTGGTCCTGCAACTTTATCCGCCTCCATCC
AGTCTATTAATTGTTGCCGGGAAGCTAGAGTAAGTAGTTCGCCAGTTAATAGTTTGCGCAACGTTGTTGC
CATTGCTACAGGCATCGTGGTGTCACGCTCGTCGTTTGGTATGGCTTCATTCAGCTCCGGTTCCCAACGA
TCAAGGCGAGTTACATGATCCCCCATGTTGTGCAAAAAAGCGGTTAGCTCCTTCGGTCCTCCGATCGTTG
TCAGAAGTAAGTTGGCCGCAGTGTTATCACTCATGGTTATGGCAGCACTGCATAATTCTCTTACTGTCAT
GCCATCCGTAAGATGCTTTTCTGTGACTGGTGAGTACTCAACCAAGTCATTCTGAGAATAGTGTATGCGG
CGACCGAGTTGCTCTTGCCCGGCGTCAATACGGGATAATACCGCGCCACATAGCAGAACTTTAAAAGTGC
TCATCATTGGAAAACGTTCTTCGGGGCGAAAACTCTCAAGGATCTTACCGCTGTTGAGATCCAGTTCGAT
GTAACCCACTCGTGCACCCAACTGATCTTCAGCATCTTTTACTTTCACCAGCGTTTCTGGGTGAGCAAAA
ACAGGAAGGCAAAATGCCGCAAAAAAGGGAATAAGGGCGACACGGAAATGTTGAATACTCATACTCTTCC
TTTTTCAATATTATTGAAGCATTTATCAGGGTTATTGTCTCATGAGCGGATACATATTTGAATGTATTTA
GAAAAATAAACAAATAGGGGTTCCGCGCACATTTCCCCGAAAAGTGCCACCTAAATTGTAAGCGTTAATA
TTTTGTTAAAATTCGCGTTAAATTTTTGTTAAATCAGCTCATTTTTTAACCAATAGGCCGAAATCGGCAA
AATCCCTTATAAATCAAAAGAATAGACCGAGATAGGGT
[37 nt withheld, positions 4029-4065]
AAAGAACGTGGACTCCAACGTCAAAGG
[49 nt withheld, positions 4093-4141]
T
[91 nt withheld, positions 4143-4233]
G
[124 nt withheld, positions 4235-4358]
CCCATTCGCCATTCAGGCTGCGCAACTGTTGGGAAGGGCGATCGGTGCGGGCCTCTTCGCTATTACGCCA
GTCGACCGCCAATTCAATATGGCGTATATGGACTCATGCCAATTCAATATGGTGGATCTGGACCTGTGCC
AATTCAATATGGCGTATATGGACTCGTGCCAATTCAATATGGTGGATCTGGACCCCAGCCAATTCAATAT
GGCGGACTTGGCACCATGCCAATTCAATATGGCGGACCTGGCACTGTGCCAACTGGGGAGGGGTCTACTT
GGCACGGTGCCAAGTTTGAGGAGGGGTCTTGGCCCTGTGCCAAGTCCGCCATATTGAATTGGCATGGTGC
CAATAATGGCGGCCATATTGGCTATATGCCAGGATCAATATATAGGCAATATCCAATATGGCCCTATGCC
AATATGGCTATTGGCCAGGTTCAATACTATGTATTGGCCCTATGCCATATAGTATTCCATATATGGGTTT
TCCTATTGACGTAGATAGCCCCTCCCAATGGGCGGTCCCATATACCATATATGGGGCTTCCTAATACCGC
CCATAGCCACTCCCCCATTGACGTCAATGGTCTCTATATATGGTCTTTCCTATTGACGTCATATGGGCGG
TCCTATTGACGTATATGGCGCCTCCCCCATTGACGTCAATTACGGTAAATGGCCCGCCTGGCTCAATGCC
CATTGACGTCAATAGGACCACCCACCATTGACGTCAATGGGATGGCTCATTGCCCATTCATATCCGTTCT
CACGCCCCCTATTGACGTCAATGACGGTAAATGGCCCACTTGGCAGTACATCAATATCTATTAATAGTAA
CTTGGCAAGTACATTACTATTGGAAGTACGCCAGGGTACATTGGCAGTACTCCCATTGACGTCAATGGCG
GTAAATGGCCCGCGATGGCTGCCAAGTACATCCCCATTGACGTCAATGGGGAGGGGCAATGACGCAAATG
GGCGTTCCATTGACGTAAATGGGCGGTAGGCGTGCCTAATGGGAGGTCTATATAAGCAATGCTCGTTTAG
GGAAC
Features (pLannotate 1.2.2; 16 found; start..end, strand, type, name):
     35..53      +  promoter       SP6 promoter: promoter for bacteriophage SP6 RNA polymerase
     94..804     +  CDS            mRuby2: mRuby2 is a basic (constitutively fluorescent) red fluorescent protein published in 2012, derived from Entacmaea quadricolor. It has moderate acid sensitivity.
    820..1422    +  CDS            RAB35: RAB35_HUMAN - Also known as RAB1C, RAY. Experimental evidence at protein level: Swiss-Prot protein existence level 1. The small GTPases Rab are key regulators of intracellular membrane trafficking, from the formation of transport vesicles to their fusion with membranes. Rabs cycle between an inactive GDP-bound form and an active GTP-bound form that is able to recruit to membranes different sets of downstream effectors directly responsible for vesicle formation, movement, tethering and fusion. That Rab is involved in the process of endocytosis and is an essential rate-limiting regulator of the
   1443..1460    -  promoter       T7 promoter (fragment): promoter for bacteriophage T7 RNA polymerase
   1465..1599    -  polyA_signal   SV40 poly(A) signal: SV40 polyadenylation signal
   1712..1730    -  promoter       T3 promoter: promoter for bacteriophage T3 RNA polymerase
   1775..1791    -  protein_bind   lac operator: The lac repressor binds to the lac operator to inhibit transcription in E. coli. This inhibition can be relieved by adding lactose or isopropyl-β-D-thiogalactopyranoside (IPTG). lac repressor encoded by lacI
   1799..1829    -  promoter       lac promoter: promoter for the E. coli lac operon
   1844..1865    -  protein_bind   CAP binding site: CAP binding activates transcription in the presence of cAMP. E. coli catabolite activator protein
   1878..1970    -  CDS            lacI (fragment): lac repressor; lacI; The lac repressor binds to the lac operator to inhibit transcription in E. coli. This inhibition can be relieved by adding lactose or isopropyl-β-D-thiogalactopyranoside (IPTG).
   2153..2741    -  rep_origin     ori: high-copy-number ColE1/pMB1/pBR322/pUC origin of replication
   2912..3772    -  CDS            AmpR: β-lactamase; bla; confers resistance to ampicillin, carbenicillin, and related antibiotics
   3773..3877    -  promoter       AmpR promoter: bla
   3930..4358    -  rep_origin     f1 ori (sequence partly withheld): f1 bacteriophage origin of replication; arrow indicates direction of (+) strand synthesis
   4363..4429    -  CDS            lacZα (fragment): LacZα fragment of β-galactosidase; lacZ fragment
   4436..5413    +  promoter       CMV IE94 promoter: enhancer/promoter region of simian cytomegalovirus major immediate early transcription unit IE94
