[The description below was written by a language model from this plasmid's Addgene catalogue record and pLannotate feature annotations shown in this document.]
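Description:
pCS2- mRuby-Rab35 is a 5,413 bp mammalian expression plasmid built on the pCS2 backbone, designed to produce a red fluorescent fusion of human RAB35 in cultured mammalian cells and in zebrafish embryos. It is maintained in E. coli through a high-copy ColE1/pUC-type origin and selected with ampicillin via the β-lactamase gene and its native promoter. An f1 phage origin is also present, along with lac promoter/operator and lacZα/lacI remnants carried over from the parental cloning vector.

The expression cassette is driven by the simian cytomegalovirus IE94 enhancer/promoter, which on the circular map lies directly upstream of an SP6 phage promoter. Downstream are the fluorescent protein coding sequence, annotated as mRuby2, and then the RAB35 open reading frame, placing the tag at the N terminus of the GTPase. This leaves the C-terminal end free, which matters because Rab proteins generally depend on C-terminal prenylation for membrane association. An SV40 polyadenylation signal terminates the transcript, and a partial T7 promoter and a T3 promoter flank this region in the reverse orientation. The arrangement is characteristic of pCS2 vectors: the CMV IE94 promoter supports direct expression after transfection or DNA injection, while the SP6 promoter allows in vitro synthesis of mRNA for embryo microinjection. The insert was assembled by Gibson cloning, with the RAB35 sequence derived from an earlier deposited plasmid.

RAB35 is a small GTPase that regulates endocytic membrane trafficking, and the fusion allows its localisation to be followed by live imaging. The associated work examined how Rab8, Rab11 and Rab35 coordinate lumen and cilia formation in the developing zebrafish left-right organizer.
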