Addgene plasmid #194338: pCS2- mRuby-Rab35
Purpose: Expresses mRuby Rab35 in mammalian cells and zebrafish embryos
Depositing lab: Heidi Hehnly. Depositing organization: Syracuse University. Publication: Rab8, Rab11, and Rab35 coordinate lumen and cilia formation during zebrafish left-right organizer development. Aljiboury AA, Ingram E, Krishnan N, Ononiwu F, Pal D, Manikas J, Taveras C, Hall NA, Da Silva J, Freshour J, Hehnly H. PLoS Genet. 2023 May 15;19(5):e1010765. doi: 10.1371/journal.pgen.1010765. eCollection 2023 May. PubMed 37186603.
Backbone
  Vector backbone: pcs2
  Backbone size w/o insert (bp): 4067
  Total vector size (bp): 5413
  Vector type: Mammalian Expression
Growth in bacteria
  Bacterial resistance: Ampicillin, 100 μg/mL
  Growth temperature: 37°C
  Growth strain: DH5alpha
  Copy number: Unknown
Gene/Insert
  Gene/Insert name: Rab35
  Species: H. sapiens (human)
  Insert size (bp): 606
  Entrez Gene: RAB35 (a.k.a. H-ray, RAB1C, RAY)
  Promoter: CMV IE94
  Tag / fusion protein: mRuby (N terminal on insert)
  Cloning method: Gibson Cloning
  Sequencing primers: 5′ sp6; 3′ T3
Resource information
  A portion of this plasmid was derived from a plasmid made by: Rab35 was purchased from Addgene, plasmid # 47424.
Terms and licenses: Academic/Nonprofit Terms; Industry Terms: Not Available to Industry
How to cite: pCS2- mRuby-Rab35 was a gift from Heidi Hehnly (Addgene plasmid # 194338 ; http://n2t.net/addgene:194338 ; RRID:Addgene_194338)
